>Addgene plasmid #185270 | pST_APOE_HUMAN_V153N (pBS0824) | addgene full sequence | sequence record 363798 | Addgene NGS Result
CTGACGTCGACGGATCGGGAGATCTCCCGATCCCCTATGGTGCACTCTCAGTACAATCTGCTCTGATGCC
GCATAGTTAAGCCAGTATCTGCTCCCTGCTTGTGTGTTGGAGGTCGCTGAGTAGTGCGCGAGCAAAATTT
AAGCTACAACAAGGCAAGGCTTGACCGACAATTGCATGAAGAATCTGCTTAGGGTTAGGCGTTTTGCGCT
GCTTCGCGATGTACGGGCCAGATATACGCGTTGACATTGATTATTGACTAGTTATTAATAGTAATCAATT
ACGGGGTCATTAGTTCATAGCCCATATATGGAGTTCCGCGTTACATAACTTACGGTAAATGGCCCGCCTG
GCTGACCGCCCAACGACCCCCGCCCATTGACGTCAATAATGACGTATGTTCCCATAGTAACGCCAATAGG
GACTTTCCATTGACGTCAATGGGTGGAGTATTTACGGTAAACTGCCCACTTGGCAGTACATCAAGTGTAT
CATATGCCAAGTACGCCCCCTATTGACGTCAATGACGGTAAATGGCCCGCCTGGCATTATGCCCAGTACA
TGACCTTATGGGACTTTCCTACTTGGCAGTACATCTACGTATTAGTCATCGCTATTACCATGGTGATGCG
GTTTTGGCAGTACATCAATGGGCGTGGATAGCGGTTTGACTCACGGGGATTTCCAAGTCTCCACCCCATT
GACGTCAATGGGAGTTTGTTTTGGCACCAAAATCAACGGGACTTTCCAAAATGTCGTAACAACTCCGCCC
CATTGACGCAAATGGGCGGTAGGCGTGTACGGTGGGAGGTCTATATAAGCAGAGCTCTCTGGCTAACTAG
AGAACCCACTGCTTACTGGCTTATCGAAATTAATACGACTCACTATAGGGAGACCCAAGCTGGCTAGCCA
CCATGAAAGTGTTATGGGCAGCATTGTTGGTGACATTTTTAGCTGGGTGCCAGGCCAAAGTGGAACAAGC
AGTGGAAACAGAACCTGAACCTGAACTGAGACAGCAGACCGAATGGCAAAGTGGCCAGAGATGGGAACTG
GCCCTGGGGAGATTTTGGGACTATCTGAGATGGGTGCAGACCCTGAGCGAGCAGGTGCAGGAGGAGCTCC
TGAGCTCTCAGGTGACACAGGAACTGAGAGCCCTGATGGACGAGACTATGAAGGAACTGAAGGCCTACAA
ATCTGAGCTGGAAGAGCAGCTGACCCCCGTGGCTGAAGAGACCCGCGCTCGCTTGTCCAAAGAGCTCCAG
GCCGCCCAGGCCCGGCTGGGTGCCGATATGGAGGACGTCTGCGGCCGCCTGGTCCAGTACCGCGGGGAAG
TGCAGGCTATGCTGGGGCAGTCTACAGAGGAGCTCCGGAACAGACTGGCCTCTCACCTGCGGAAGCTGAG
GAAGAGGTTGCTCCGCGACGCCGACGACCTCCAGAAGCGCCTGGCTGTGTACCAGGCCGGCGCCCGGGAA
GGCGCCGAGCGCGGACTCTCCGCTATCAGGGAGCGGCTCGGCCCTCTGGTTGAACAGGGCAGAGTCAGGG
CTGCCACTGTGGGGAGCCTCGCCGGACAGCCCCTCCAGGAGAGAGCCCAGGCCTGGGGCGAGCGCCTGCG
AGCTAGAATGGAGGAGATGGGGTCCAGAACCCGCGACCGCCTGGACGAAGTGAAGGAGCAGGTGGCCGAG
GTGCGTGCCAAACTGGAGGAACAGGCCCAGCAGATCCGCCTCCAGGCTGAGGCCTTCCAGGCCAGACTGA
AGAGCTGGTTTGAGCCTCTTGTGGAGGATATGCAGCGGCAGTGGGCCGGGCTGGTCGAGAAGGTGCAGGC
CGCCGTGGGCACTTCCGCCGCCCCTGTCCCCAGCGACAACCATTGAACCCGCTGATCAGCCTCGACTGTG
CCTTCTAGTTGCCAGCCATCTGTTGTTTGCCCCTCCCCCGTGCCTTCCTTGACCCTGGAAGGTGCCACTC
CCACTGTCCTTTCCTAATAAAATGAGGAAATTGCATCGCATTGTCTGAGTAGGTGTCATTCTATTCTGGG
GGGTGGGGTGGGGCAGGACAGCAAGGGGGAGGATTGGGAAGACAATAGCAGGCATGCTGGGGATGCGGTG
GGCTCTATGGCTTCTGAGGCGGAAAGAACCAGCTGGGGCTCTAGGGGGTATCCCC
[124 nt withheld, positions 2156-2279]
C
[91 nt withheld, positions 2281-2371]
A
[49 nt withheld, positions 2373-2421]
CCTTTGACGTTGGAGTCCACGTTCTTT
[37 nt withheld, positions 2449-2485]
ACCCTATCTCGGTCTATTCTTTTGATTTATAAGGGATTTTGCCGATTTCGGCCTATTGGTTAAAAAATGA
GCTGATTTAACAAAAATTTAACGCGAATTAATTCTGTGGAATGTGTGTCAGTTAGGGTGTGGAAAGTCCC
CAGGCTCCCCAGCAGGCAGAAGTATGCAAAGCATGCATCTCAATTAGTCAGCAACCAGGTGTGGAAAGTC
CCCAGGCTCCCCAGCAGGCAGAAGTATGCAAAGCATGCATCTCAATTAGTCAGCAACCATAGTCCCGCCC
CTAACTCCGCCCATCCCGCCCCTAACTCCGCCCAGTTCCGCCCATTCTCCGCCCCATGGCTGACTAATTT
TTTTTATTTATGCAGAGGCCGAGGCCGCCTCTGCCTCTGAGCTATTCCAGAAGTAGTGAGGAGGCTTTTT
TGGAGGCCTAGGCTTTTGCAAAAAGCTCCCGGGAGCTTGTATATCCATTTTCGGATCTGATCAGCACGTG
TTGACAATTAATCATCGGCATAGTATATCGGCATAGTATAATACGACAAGGTGAGGAACTAAACCATGGC
CAAGTTGACCAGTGCCGTTCCGGTGCTCACCGCGCGCGACGTCGCCGGAGCGGTCGAGTTCTGGACCGAC
CGGCTCGGGTTCTCCCGGGACTTCGTGGAGGACGACTTCGCCGGTGTGGTCCGGGACGACGTGACCCTGT
TCATCAGCGCGGTCCAGGACCAGGTGGTGCCGGACAACACCCTGGCCTGGGTGTGGGTGCGCGGCCTGGA
CGAGCTGTACGCCGAGTGGTCGGAGGTCGTGTCCACGAACTTCCGGGACGCCTCCGGGCCGGCCATGACC
GAGATCGGCGAGCAGCCGTGGGGGCGGGAGTTCGCCCTGCGCGACCCGGCCGGCAACTGCGTGCACTTCG
TGGCCGAGGAGCAGGACTGACACGTGCTACGAGATTTCGATTCCACCGCCGCCTTCTATGAAAGGTTGGG
CTTCGGAATCGTTTTCCGGGACGCCGGCTGGATGATCCTCCAGCGCGGGGATCTCATGCTGGAGTTCTTC
GCCCACCCCAACTTGTTTATTGCAGCTTATAATGGTTACAAATAAAGCAATAGCATCACAAATTTCACAA
ATAAAGCATTTTTTTCACTGCATTCTAGTTGTGGTTTGTCCAAACTCATCAATGTATCTTATCATGTCTG
TATACCGTCGACCTCTAGCTAGAGCTTGGCGTAATCATGGTCATAGCTGTTTCCTGTGTGAAATTGTTAT
CCGCTCACAATTCCACACAACATACGAGCCGGAAGCATAAAGTGTAAAGCCTGGGGTGCCTAATGAGTGA
GCTAACTTACATTAATTGCGTTGCGCTCACTGCCCGCTTTCCAGTCGGGAAACCTGTCGTGCCAGCTGCA
TTAATGAATCGGCCAACGCGCGGGGAGAGGCGGTTTGCGTATTGGGCGCTCTTCCGCTTCCTCGCTCACT
GACTCGCTGCGCTCGGTCGTTCGGCTGCGGCGAGCGGTATCAGCTCACTCAAAGGCGGTAATACGGTTAT
CCACAGAATCAGGGGATAACGCAGGAAAGAACATGTGAGCAAAAGGCCAGCAAAAGGCCAGGAACCGTAA
AAAGGCCGCGTTGCTGGCGTTTTTCCATAGGCTCCGCCCCCCTGACGAGCATCACAAAAATCGACGCTCA
AGTCAGAGGTGGCGAAACCCGACAGGACTATAAAGATACCAGGCGTTTCCCCCTGGAAGCTCCCTCGTGC
GCTCTCCTGTTCCGACCCTGCCGCTTACCGGATACCTGTCCGCCTTTCTCCCTTCGGGAAGCGTGGCGCT
TTCTCATAGCTCACGCTGTAGGTATCTCAGTTCGGTGTAGGTCGTTCGCTCCAAGCTGGGCTGTGTGCAC
GAACCCCCCGTTCAGCCCGACCGCTGCGCCTTATCCGGTAACTATCGTCTTGAGTCCAACCCGGTAAGAC
ACGACTTATCGCCACTGGCAGCAGCCACTGGTAACAGGATTAGCAGAGCGAGGTATGTAGGCGGTGCTAC
AGAGTTCTTGAAGTGGTGGCCTAACTACGGCTACACTAGAAGAACAGTATTTGGTATCTGCGCTCTGCTG
AAGCCAGTTACCTTCGGAAAAAGAGTTGGTAGCTCTTGATCCGGCAAACAAACCACCGCTGGTAGCGGTG
GTTTTTTTGTTTGCAAGCAGCAGATTACGCGCAGAAAAAAAGGATCTCAAGAAGATCCTTTGATCTTTTC
TACGGGGTCTGACGCTCAGTGGAACGAAAACTCACGTTAAGGGATTTTGGTCATGAGATTATCAAAAAGG
ATCTTCACCTAGATCCTTTTAAATTAAAAATGAAGTTTTAAATCAATCTAAAGTATATATGAGTAAACTT
GGTCTGACAGTTACCAATGCTTAATCAGTGAGGCACCTATCTCAGCGATCTGTCTATTTCGTTCATCCAT
AGTTGCCTGACTCCCCGTCGTGTAGATAACTACGATACGGGAGGGCTTACCATCTGGCCCCAGTGCTGCA
ATGATACCGCGAGACCCACGCTCACCGGCTCCAGATTTATCAGCAATAAACCAGCCAGCCGGAAGGGCCG
AGCGCAGAAGTGGTCCTGCAACTTTATCCGCCTCCATCCAGTCTATTAATTGTTGCCGGGAAGCTAGAGT
AAGTAGTTCGCCAGTTAATAGTTTGCGCAACGTTGTTGCCATTGCTACAGGCATCGTGGTGTCACGCTCG
TCGTTTGGTATGGCTTCATTCAGCTCCGGTTCCCAACGATCAAGGCGAGTTACATGATCCCCCATGTTGT
GCAAAAAAGCGGTTAGCTCCTTCGGTCCTCCGATCGTTGTCAGAAGTAAGTTGGCCGCAGTGTTATCACT
CATGGTTATGGCAGCACTGCATAATTCTCTTACTGTCATGCCATCCGTAAGATGCTTTTCTGTGACTGGT
GAGTACTCAACCAAGTCATTCTGAGAATAGTGTATGCGGCGACCGAGTTGCTCTTGCCCGGCGTCAATAC
GGGATAATACCGCGCCACATAGCAGAACTTTAAAAGTGCTCATCATTGGAAAACGTTCTTCGGGGCGAAA
ACTCTCAAGGATCTTACCGCTGTTGAGATCCAGTTCGATGTAACCCACTCGTGCACCCAACTGATCTTCA
GCATCTTTTACTTTCACCAGCGTTTCTGGGTGAGCAAAAACAGGAAGGCAAAATGCCGCAAAAAAGGGAA
TAAGGGCGACACGGAAATGTTGAATACTCATACTCTTCCTTTTTCAATATTATTGAAGCATTTATCAGGG
TTATTGTCTCATGAGCGGATACATATTTGAATGTATTTAGAAAAATAAACAAATAGGGGTTCCGCGCACA
TTTCCCCGAAAAGTGCCAC
Features (pLannotate 1.2.2; 21 found; start..end, strand, type, name):
     36..88      -  misc_feature   bom (fragment): basis of mobility region from pBR322
    243..622     +  enhancer       CMV enhancer: human cytomegalovirus immediate early enhancer
    623..826     +  promoter       CMV promoter: human cytomegalovirus (CMV) immediate early promoter
    822..855     +  LTR            5' LTR (truncated) (fragment): truncated 5' long terminal repeat (LTR) from HIV-1
    871..889     +  promoter       T7 promoter: promoter for bacteriophage T7 RNA polymerase
    913..1863    +  CDS            APOE: APOE_HUMAN - Experimental evidence at protein level: Swiss-Prot protein existence level 1. (Microbial infection) Through its interaction with HCV envelope glycoprotein E2, participates in the attachment of HCV to HSPGs and other receptors (LDLr, VLDLr, and SR-B1) on the cell surface and to the assembly, maturation and infectivity of HCV viral particles (PubMed:25122793, PubMed:29695434). This interaction is probably promoted via the up-regulation of cellular autophagy by the virus (PubMed:29695434). From Homo sapiens (Human).
   1886..2110    +  polyA_signal   bGH poly(A) signal: bovine growth hormone polyadenylation signal
   2114..2135    +  promoter       SV40 promoter (fragment): SV40 enhancer and early promoter
   2156..2584    +  rep_origin     f1 ori (sequence partly withheld): f1 bacteriophage origin of replication; arrow indicates direction of (+) strand synthesis
   2598..2927    +  promoter       SV40 promoter: SV40 enhancer and early promoter
   2975..3022    +  promoter       EM7 promoter: synthetic bacterial promoter&nbsp
   3041..3415    +  CDS            BleoR: antibiotic-binding protein; Sh ble from Streptoalloteichus hindustanus; confers resistance to bleomycin, phleomycin, and Zeocin™
   3425..3550    +  CDS            ble (fragment): BLE_KLEPN - Experimental evidence at protein level: Swiss-Prot protein existence level 1. Binding protein with a strong affinity to the bleomycin family of antibiotics. Binds to CL990; an antimitotic-antibiotic compound. From Klebsiella pneumoniae.
   3545..3666    +  polyA_signal   SV40 poly(A) signal: SV40 polyadenylation signal
   3739..3755    -  protein_bind   lac operator: The lac repressor binds to the lac operator to inhibit transcription in E. coli. This inhibition can be relieved by adding lactose or isopropyl-β-D-thiogalactopyranoside (IPTG). lac repressor encoded by lacI
   3763..3793    -  promoter       lac promoter: promoter for the E. coli lac operon
   3808..3829    -  protein_bind   CAP binding site: CAP binding activates transcription in the presence of cAMP. E. coli catabolite activator protein
   3842..3934    -  CDS            lacI (fragment): lac repressor; lacI; The lac repressor binds to the lac operator to inhibit transcription in E. coli. This inhibition can be relieved by adding lactose or isopropyl-β-D-thiogalactopyranoside (IPTG).
   4117..4705    -  rep_origin     ori: high-copy-number ColE1/pMB1/pBR322/pUC origin of replication
   4876..5736    -  CDS            AmpR: β-lactamase; bla; confers resistance to ampicillin, carbenicillin, and related antibiotics
   5737..5841    -  promoter       AmpR promoter: bla
