[The description below was written by a language model from this plasmid's Addgene catalogue record and pLannotate feature annotations shown in this document.]
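Description:
pST_APOE_HUMAN_V153N (pBS0824) is a 5,864 bp mammalian expression plasmid carrying human apolipoprotein E with a V153N substitution, assembled by Gibson cloning into a backbone recorded as YK 02. The depositor names pSecTag2 B as the negative control for the associated assay. In E. coli the plasmid replicates from a high-copy ColE1/pUC-type origin and is selected with ampicillin through a β-lactamase gene under its own promoter. An f1 origin is also present, along with remnants of lac regulatory sequence (lac promoter, operator, CAP site and a lacI fragment) and a bom fragment, which are backbone leftovers rather than functional parts of the payload.

The APOE open reading frame (about 950 bp, matching the stated 954 bp insert) lies downstream of the human cytomegalovirus immediate early enhancer and promoter and is terminated by the bovine growth hormone polyadenylation signal. A T7 promoter sits between the CMV promoter and the coding sequence. No epitope tags or reporters are annotated on the insert. The short "HIV-1 5' LTR" hit overlapping the end of the CMV promoter is a small fragment and probably an annotation artefact. A second cassette places the Sh ble gene under tandem SV40 early and bacterial EM7 promoters with an SV40 poly(A) signal, so Zeocin/bleomycin-family selection is available in both mammalian cells and bacteria.

The construct belongs to a set of natural and designed proteins tested for effects on apoptosis in human cells. This variant was among the bottom performers in that assay, inducing apoptosis rather than attenuating it.
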