Addgene plasmid #185270: pST_APOE_HUMAN_V153N (pBS0824)
Purpose: For the mammalian expression of the human protein APOE_HUMAN_V153N. This is one of the bottom performing targets in our apoptosis assay (it induced apoptosis).
Depositing lab: Pamela Silver. Depositing organization: Harvard Medical School. Publication: Natural and Designed Proteins Inspired by Extremotolerant Organisms Can Form Condensates and Attenuate Apoptosis in Human Cells. Veling MT, Nguyen DT, Thadani NN, Oster ME, Rollins NJ, Brock KP, Bethel NP, Lim S, Baker D, Way JC, Marks DS, Chang RL, Silver PA. ACS Synth Biol. 2022 Mar 18;11(3):1292-1302. doi: 10.1021/acssynbio.1c00572. Epub 2022 Feb 18. PubMed 35176859.
Backbone
  Vector backbone: YK 02
  Vector type: Mammalian Expression
Growth in bacteria
  Bacterial resistance: Ampicillin, 100 μg/mL
  Growth temperature: 37°C
  Growth strain: DH5alpha
  Copy number: High Copy
Gene/Insert
  Gene/Insert name: APOE_HUMAN_V153N
  Species: H. sapiens (human)
  Insert size (bp): 954
  Mutation: V153N
  Cloning method: Gibson Cloning
Terms and licenses: Academic/Nonprofit Terms; Industry Terms: Not Available to Industry
Depositor comments: This is one of the bottom performing targets in our apoptosis assay (it induced apoptosis). See supplemental table 2 in our paper to see its performance in our assay. The negative control for this assay is pSecTag2 B which can be obtained from Thermo here https://www.thermofisher.com/order/catalog/product/V90020
How to cite: pST_APOE_HUMAN_V153N (pBS0824) was a gift from Pamela Silver (Addgene plasmid # 185270 ; http://n2t.net/addgene:185270 ; RRID:Addgene_185270)
